>Addgene plasmid #20230 | hTRAF2T117ApLPCX-HA-Flag/P875 | depositor full sequence | sequence record 9520 | Author sequence
TTTGAAAGACCCCACCCGTAGGTGGCAAGCTAGCTTAAGTAACGCCACTTTGCAAGGCATGGAAAAATAC
ATAACTGAGAATAGAAAAGTTCAGATCAAGGTCAGGAACAAAGAAACAGCTGAATACCAAACAGGATATC
TGTGGTAAGCGGTTCCTGCCCCGGCTCAGGGCCAAGAACAGATGAGACAGCTGAGTGATGGGCCAAACAG
GATATCTGTGGTAAGCAGTTCCTGCCCCGGCTCGGGGCCAAGAACAGATGGTCCCCAGATGCGGTCCAGC
CCTCAGCAGTTTCTAGTGAATCATCAGATGTTTCCAGGGTGCCCCAAGGACCTGAAAATGACCCTGTACC
TTATTTGAACTAACCAATCAGTTCGCTTCTCGCTTCTGTTCGCGCGCTTCCGCTCTCCGAGCTCAATAAA
AGAGCCCACAACCCCTCACTCGGCGCGCCAGTCTTCCGATAGACTGCGTCGCCCGGGTACCCGTATTCCC
AATAAAGCCTCTTGCTGTTTGCATCCGAATCGTGGTCTCGCTGTTCCTTGGGAGGGTCTCCTCTGAGTGA
TTGACTACCCACGACGGGGGTCTTTCATTTGGGGGCTCGTCCGGGATTTGGAGACCCCTGCCCAGGGACC
ACCGACCCACCACCGGGAGGTAAGCTGGCCAGCAACTTATCTGTGTCTGTCCGATTGTCTAGTGTCTATG
TTTGATGTTATGCGCCTGCGTCTGTACTAGTTAGCTAACTAGCTCTGTATCTGGCGGACCCGTGGTGGAA
CTGACGAGTTCTGAACACCCGGCCGCAACCCTGGGAGACGTCCCAGGGACTTTGGGGGCCGTTTTTGTGG
CCCGACCTGAGGAAGGGAGTCGATGTGGAATCCGACCCCGTCAGGATATGTGGTTCTGGTAGGAGACGAG
AACCTAAAACAGTTCCCGCCTCCGTCTGAATTTTTGCTTTCGGTTTGGAACCGAAGCCGCGCGTCTTGTC
TGCTGCAGCGCTGCAGCATCGTTCTGTGTTGTCTCTGTCTGACTGTGTTTCTGTATTTGTCTGAAAATTA
GGGCCAGACTGTTACCACTCCCTTAAGTTTGACCTTAGGTCACTGGAAAGATGTCGAGCGGATCGCTCAC
AACCAGTCGGTAGATGTCAAGAAGAGACGTTGGGTTACCTTCTGCTCTGCAGAATGGCCAACCTTTAACG
TCGGATGGCCGCGAGACGGCACCTTTAACCGAGACCTCATCACCCAGGTTAAGATCAAGGTCTTTTCACC
TGGCCCGCATGGACACCCAGACCAGGTCCCCTACATCGTGACCTGGGAAGCCTTGGCTTTTGACCCCCCT
CCCTGGGTCAAGCCCTTTGTACACCCTAAGCCTCCGCCTCCTCTTCCTCCATCCGCCCCGTCTCTCCCCC
TTGAACCTCCTCGTTCGACCCCGCCTCGATCCTCCCTTTATCCAGCCCTCACTCCTTCTCTAGGCGCCGG
AATTGATCCCCCGGGCTGCAGGTCGGCCGCCACGACCGGTGCCGCCACCATCCCCTGACCCACGCCCCTG
ACCCCTCACAAGGAGACGACCTTCCATGACCGAGTACAAGCCCACGGTGCGCCTCGCCACCCGCGACGAC
GTCCCCCGGGCCGTACGCACCCTCGCCGCCGCGTTCGCCGACTACCCCGCCACGCGCCACACCGTCGACC
CGGACCGCCACATCGAGCGGGTCACCGAGCTGCAAGAACTCTTCCTCACGCGCGTCGGGCTCGACATCGG
CAAGGTGTGGGTCGCGGACGACGGCGCCGCGGTGGCGGTCTGGACCACGCCGGAGAGCGTCGAAGCGGGG
GCGGTGTTCGCCGAGATCGGCCCGCGCATGGCCGAGTTGAGCGGTTCCCGGCTGGCCGCGCAGCAACAGA
TGGAAGGCCTCCTGGCGCCGCACCGGCCCAAGGAGCCCGCGTGGTTCCTGGCCACCGTCGGCGTCTCGCC
CGACCACCAGGGCAAGGGTCTGGGCAGCGCCGTCGTGCTCCCCGGAGTGGAGGCGGCCGAGCGCGCCGGG
GTGCCCGCCTTCCTGGAGACCTCCGCGCCCCGCAACCTCCCCTTCTACGAGCGGCTCGGCTTCACCGTCA
CCGCCGACGTCGAGTGCCCGAAGGACCGCGCGACCTGGTGCATGACCCGCAAGCCCGGTGCCTGACGCCC
GCCCCACGACCCGCAGCGCCCGACCGAAAGGAGCGCACGACCCCATGGCTCCGACCGAAGCCGACCCGGG
CGGCCCCGCCGACCCCGCACCCGCCCCCGAGGCCCACCGACTCTAGTAATAGTAATCAATTACGGGGTCA
TTAGTTCATAGCCCATATATGGAGTTCCGCGTTACATAACTTACGGTAAATGGCCCGCCTGGCTGACCGC
CCAACGACCCCCGCCCATTGACGTCAATAATGACGTATGTTCCCATAGTAACGCCAATAGGGACTTTCCA
TTGACGTCAATGGGTGGAGTATTTACGGTAAACTGCCCACTTGGCAGTACATCAAGTGTATCATATGCCA
AGTACGCCCCCTATTGACGTCAATGACGGTAAATGGCCCGCCTGGCATTATGCCCAGTACATGACCTTAT
GGGACTTTCCTACTTGGCAGTACATCTACGTATTAGTCATCGCTATTACCATGGTGATGCGGTTTTGGCA
GTACATCAATGGGCGTGGATAGCGGTTTGACTCACGGGGATTTCCAAGTCTCCACCCCATTGACGTCAAT
GGGAGTTTGTTTTGGCACCAAAATCAACGGGACTTTCCAAAATGTCGTAACAACTCCGCCCCATTGACGC
AAATGGGCGGTAGGCGTGTACGGTGGGAGGTCTATATAAGCAGAGCTGGTTTAGTGAACCGTCAGATCCG
CTAGCGCTACCGGACTCAGATCTCGACGCCACCATGTACCCATACGATGTTCCAGATTACGCTCTTGCTG
CAGCTAGCGTGACCCCCCCTGGCTCCCTGGAGTTGCTACAGCCCGGCTTCTCCAAGACCCTCCTGGGGAC
CAAGCTGGAAGCCAAGTACCTGTGCTCCGCCTGCAGAAACGTCCTCCGCAGGCCCTTCCAGGCGCAGTGT
GGCCACCGGTACTGCTCCTTCTGCCTGGCCAGCATCCTCAGCTCTGGGCCTCAGAACTGTGCTGCCTGTG
TTCACGAGGGCATATATGAAGAAGGCATTTCTATTTTAGAAAGCAGTTCGGCCTTCCCAGATAATGCTGC
CCGCAGGGAGGTGGAGAGCCTGCCGGCCGTCTGTCCCAGTGATGGATGCACCTGGAAGGGGGCCCTGAAA
GAATACGAGAGCTGCCACGAAGGCCGCTGCCCGCTCATGCTGACCGAATGTCCCGCGTGCAAAGGCCTGG
TCCGCCTTGGTGAAAAGGAGCGCCACCTGGAGCACGAGTGCCCGGAGAGAAGCCTGAGCTGCCGGCATTG
CCGGGCACCCTGCTGCGGAGCAGACGTGAAGGCGCACCACGAGGTCTGCCCCAAGTTCCCCTTAACTTGT
GACGGCTGCGGCAAGAAGAAGATCCCCCGGGAGAAGTTTCAGGACCACGTCAAGACTTGTGGCAAGTGTC
GAGTCCCTTGCAGATTCCACGCCATCGGCTGCCTCGAGACGGTAGAGGGTGAGAAACAGCAGGAGCACGA
GGTGCAGTGGCTGCGGGAGCACCTGGCCATGCTACTGAGCTCGGTGCTGGAGGCAAAGCCCCTCTTGGGA
GACCAGAGCCACGCGGGGTCAGAGCTCCTGCAGAGGTGCGAGAGCCTGGAGAAGAAGACGGCCACTTTTG
AGAACATTGTCTGCGTCCTGAACCGGGAGGTGGAGAGGGTGGCCATGACTGCCGAGGCCTGCAGCCGGCA
GCACCGGCTGGACCAAGACAAGATTGAAGCCCTGAGTAGCAAGGTGCAGCAGCTGGAGAGGAGCATTGGC
CTCAAGGACCTGGCGATGGCTGACTTGGAGCAGAAGGTCTTGGAGATGGAGGCATCCACCTACGATGGGG
TCTTCATCTGGAAGATCTCAGACTTCGCCAGGAAGCGCCAGGAAGCTGTGGCTGGCCGCATACCCGCCAT
CTTCTCCCCAGCCTTCTACACCAGCAGGTACGGCTACAAGATGTGTCTGCGTATCTACCTGAACGGCGAC
GGCACCGGGCGAGGAACACACCTGTCCCTCTTCTTTGTGGTGATGAAGGGCCCGAATGACGCCCTGCTGC
GGTGGCCCTTCAACCAGAAGGTGACCTTAATGCTGCTCGACCAGAATAACCGGGAGCACGTGATTGACGC
CTTCAGGCCCGACGTGACTTCATCCTCTTTTCAGAGGCCAGTCAACGACATGAACATCGCAAGCGGCTGC
CCCCTCTTCTGCCCCGTCTCCAAGATGGAGGCAAAGAATTCCTACGTGCGGGACGATGCCATCTTCATCA
AGGCCATTGTGGACCTGACAGGGCTCGATTACAAGGATGACGACGATAAGTAGATCGATAAAATAAAAGA
TTTTATTTAGTCTCCAGAAAAAGGGGGGAATGAAAGACCCCACCTGTAGGTTTGGCAAGCTAGCTTAAGT
AACGCCATTTTGCAAGGCATGGAAAAATACATAACTGAGAATAGAGAAGTTCAGATCAAGGTCAGGAACA
GATGGAACAGCTGAATATGGGCCAAACAGGATATCTGTGGTAAGCAGTTCCTGCCCCGGCTCAGGGCCAA
GAACAGATGGAACAGCTGAATATGGGCCAAACAGGATATCTGTGGTAAGCAGTTCCTGCCCCGGCTCAGG
GCCAAGAACAGATGGTCCCCAGATGCGGTCCAGCCCTCAGCAGTTTCTAGAGAACCATCAGATGTTTCCA
GGGTGCCCCAAGGACCTGAAATGACCCTGTGCCTTATTTGAACTAACCAATCAGTTCGCTTCTCGCTTCT
GTTCGCGCGCTTCTGCTCCCCGAGCTCAATAAAAGAGCCCACAACCCCTCACTCGGGGCGCCAGTCCTCC
GATTGACTGAGTCGCCCGGGTACCCGTGTATCCAATAAACCCTCTTGCAGTTGCATCCGACTTGTGGTCT
CGCTGTTCCTTGGGAGGGTCTCCTCTGAGTGATTGACTACCCGTCAGCGGGGGTCTTTCATTTGGGGGCT
CGTCCGGGATCGGGAGACCCCTGCCCAGGGACCACCGACCCACCACCGGGAGGTAAGCTGGCTGCCTCGC
GCGTTTCGGTGATGACGGTGAAAACCTCTGACACATGCAGCTCCCGGAGACGGTCACAGCTTGTCTGTAA
GCGGATGCCGGGAGCAGACAAGCCCGTCAGGGCGCGTCAGCGGGTGTTGGCGGGTGTCGGGGCGCAGCCA
TGACCCAGTCACGTAGCGATAGCGGAGTGTACTGATAACTTCGTATAATGTATGCTATACGAAGTTATTA
GGTCTGAAGAGGAGTTTACGTCCAGCCAAGCTAGGGCCGCGATCCGGAACCCTTAATATAACTTCGTATA
ATGTATGCTATACGAAGTTATCAGTACTGGCTTAACTATGCGGCATCAGAGCAGATTGTACTGAGAGTGC
ACCATATGCGGTGTGAAATACCGCACAGATGCGTAAGGAGAAAATACCGCATCAGGCGCTCTTCCGCTTC
CTCGCTCACTGACTCGCTGCGCTCGGTCGTTCGGCTGCGGCGAGCGGTATCAGCTCACTCAAAGGCGGTA
ATACGGTTATCCACAGAATCAGGGGATAACGCAGGAAAGAACATGTGAGCAAAAGGCCAGCAAAAGGCCA
GGAACCGTAAAAAGGCCGCGTTGCTGGCGTTTTTCCATAGGCTCCGCCCCCCTGACGAGCATCACAAAAA
TCGACGCTCAAGTCAGAGGTGGCGAAACCCGACAGGACTATAAAGATACCAGGCGTTTCCCCCTGGAAGC
TCCCTCGTGCGCTCTCCTGTTCCGACCCTGCCGCTTACCGGATACCTGTCCGCCTTTCTCCCTTCGGGAA
GCGTGGCGCTTTCTCATAGCTCACGCTGTAGGTATCTCAGTTCGGTGTAGGTCGTTCGCTCCAAGCTGGG
CTGTGTGCACGAACCCCCCGTTCAGCCCGACCGCTGCGCCTTATCCGGTAACTATCGTCTTGAGTCCAAC
CCGGTAAGACACGACTTATCGCCACTGGCAGCAGCCACTGGTAACAGGATTAGCAGAGCGAGGTATGTAG
GCGGTGCTACAGAGTTCTTGAAGTGGTGGCCTAACTACGGCTACACTAGAAGGACAGTATTTGGTATCTG
CGCTCTGCTGAAGCCAGTTACCTTCGGAAAAAGAGTTGGTAGCTCTTGATCCGGCAAACAAACCACCGCT
GGTAGCGGTGGTTTTTTTGTTTGCAAGCAGCAGATTACGCGCAGAAAAAAAGGATCTCAAGAAGATCCTT
TGATCTTTTCTACGGGGTCTGACGCTCAGTGGAACGAAAACTCACGTTAAGGGATTTTGGTCATGAGATT
ATCAAAAAGGATCTTCACCTAGATCCTTTTAAATTAAAAATGAAGTTTTAAATCAATCTAAAGTATATAT
GAGTAAACTTGGTCTGACAGTTACCAATGCTTAATCAGTGAGGCACCTATCTCAGCGATCTGTCTATTTC
GTTCATCCATAGTTGCCTGACTCCCCGTCGTGTAGATAACTACGATACGGGAGGGCTTACCATCTGGCCC
CAGTGCTGCAATGATACCGCGAGACCCACGCTCACCGGCTCCAGATTTATCAGCAATAAACCAGCCAGCC
GGAAGGGCCGAGCGCAGAAGTGGTCCTGCAACTTTATCCGCCTCCATCCAGTCTATTAATTGTTGCCGGG
AAGCTAGAGTAAGTAGTTCGCCAGTTAATAGTTTGCGCAACGTTGTTGCCATTGCTGCAGGCATCGTGGT
GTCACGCTCGTCGTTTGGTATGGCTTCATTCAGCTCCGGTTCCCAACGATCAAGGCGAGTTACATGATCC
CCCATGTTGTGCAAAAAAGCGGTTAGCTCCTTCGGTCCTCCGATCGTTGTCAGAAGTAAGTTGGCCGCAG
TGTTATCACTCATGGTTATGGCAGCACTGCATAATTCTCTTACTGTCATGCCATCCGTAAGATGCTTTTC
TGTGACTGGTGAGTACTCAACCAAGTCATTCTGAGAATAGTGTATGCGGCGACCGAGTTGCTCTTGCCCG
GCGTCAACACGGGATAATACCGCGCCACATAGCAGAACTTTAAAAGTGCTCATCATTGGAAAACGTTCTT
CGGGGCGAAAACTCTCAAGGATCTTACCGCTGTTGAGATCCAGTTCGATGTAACCCACTCGTGCACCCAA
CTGATCTTCAGCATCTTTTACTTTCACCAGCGTTTCTGGGTGAGCAAAAACAGGAAGGCAAAATGCCGCA
AAAAAGGGAATAAGGGCGACACGGAAATGTTGAATACTCATACTCTTCCTTTTTCAATATTATTGAAGCA
TTTATCAGGGTTATTGTCTCATGAGCGGATACATATTTGAATGTATTTAGAAAAATAAACAAATAGGGGT
TCCGCGCACATTTCCCCGAAAAGTGCCACCTGACGTCTAAGAAACCATTATTATCATGACATTAACCTAT
AAAAATAGGCGTATCACGAGGCCCTTTCGTCTTCAAGAATTGCTAGCAATTGCTAGCAATTGCTAGCAAT
TCATACCAGATCACCGAAAACTGTCCTCCAAATGTGTCCCCCTCACACTCCCAAATTCGCGGGCTTCTGC
CTCTTAGACCACTCTACCCTATTCCCCACACTCACCGGAGCCAAAGCCGCGGCCCTTCCGTTTCTTTGCT
Features (pLannotate 1.2.2; 24 found; start..end, strand, type, name):
      3..110     +  LTR            3' LTR (ΔU3) (fragment): self-inactivating 3' long terminal repeat (LTR) from Moloney murine leukemia virus
    127..184     +  LTR            LTR (fragment): long terminal repeat from Moloney murine leukemia virus
    198..261     +  LTR            LTR (fragment): long terminal repeat from Moloney murine leukemia virus
    414..589     +  LTR            5' LTR (truncated): truncated long terminal repeat from Moloney murine sarcoma virus
    711..985     +  misc_feature   MESV Ψ (fragment): packaging signal of murine embryonic stem cell virus
   1052..1468    +  CDS            gag (truncated): truncated Moloney murine leukemia virus (MMLV) gag gene lacking the start codon
   1475..1492    +  misc_feature   MCS (fragment): pBluescript multiple cloning site
   1566..2165    +  CDS            PuroR: puromycin N-acetyltransferase; pac from Streptomyces; confers resistance to puromycin
   2215..2280    +  CDS            dmpM (fragment): DMPM_STRAD - Protein inferred from homology: Swiss-Prot protein existence level 3. From Streptomyces alboniger.
   2340..2643    +  enhancer       CMV enhancer: human cytomegalovirus immediate early enhancer
   2644..2847    +  promoter       CMV promoter: human cytomegalovirus (CMV) immediate early promoter
   2870..2896    +  misc_feature   MCS (fragment): multiple cloning site
   2907..2933    +  CDS            3xHA (fragment): three tandem HA epitope tags
   2934..4436    +  CDS            TRAF2: TRAF2_HUMAN - Also known as TRAP3. Experimental evidence at protein level: Swiss-Prot protein existence level 1. Regulates activation of NF-kappa-B and JNK and plays a central role in the regulation of cell survival and apoptosis. Required for normal antibody isotype switching from IgM to IgG. Has E3 ubiquitin-protein ligase activity and promotes 'Lys-63'-linked ubiquitination of target proteins, such as BIRC3, RIPK1 and TICAM1. Is an essential constituent of several E3 ubiquitin-protein ligase complexes, where it promotes the ubiquitination of target proteins by bringing them into contact wit
   4435..4460    +  CDS            3xFLAG (fragment): three tandem FLAG® epitope tags
   4509..5102    +  LTR            LTR: long terminal repeat from Moloney murine leukemia virus
   5171..5211    +  CDS            rop (fragment): Rop protein, which maintains plasmids at low copy number; rop
   5313..5351    +  misc_feature   bom (fragment): basis of mobility region from pBR322
   5355..5388    -  protein_bind   loxP: Cre-mediated recombination occurs in the 8-bp core sequence (GCATACAT). Cre recombinase
   5448..5481    -  protein_bind   loxP: Cre-mediated recombination occurs in the 8-bp core sequence (GCATACAT). Cre recombinase
   5485..5586    +  misc_feature   bom (fragment): basis of mobility region from pBR322
   5772..6360    -  rep_origin     ori: high-copy-number ColE1/pMB1/pBR322/pUC origin of replication
   6531..7391    -  CDS            AmpR: β-lactamase; bla; confers resistance to ampicillin, carbenicillin, and related antibiotics
   7392..7496    -  promoter       AmpR promoter: bla
