[The description below was written by a language model from this plasmid's Addgene catalogue record and pLannotate feature annotations shown in this document.]
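Description:
hTRAF2T117ApLPCX-HA-Flag/P875 is a Moloney murine leukemia virus-based retroviral and mammalian expression plasmid built on the pLPCX backbone. It carries human TNF receptor-associated factor 2 (TRAF2) with a threonine-to-alanine substitution at residue 117. In bacteria it is maintained through a ColE1/pMB1-type origin and an ampicillin resistance gene with its own promoter. The catalogue lists it as low copy, although the annotation software labels the origin generically as high copy. The backbone region also contains short rop and bom fragments from pBR322. Two loxP sites are annotated there as well, but the record gives no purpose for them.

The retroviral unit runs from a 5' LTR region, annotated as several LTR fragments, through a packaging signal and a truncated gag segment lacking its start codon. These elements allow the transcript to be packaged into virions when viral proteins are supplied in trans by a packaging cell line. A puromycin N-acetyltransferase gene follows, positioned to be expressed from the LTR-driven transcript, and allows selection of transduced or transfected mammalian cells. Next comes an internal CMV enhancer/promoter driving the TRAF2 open reading frame, and a full-length 3' LTR closes the unit. The TRAF2 coding sequence has an N-terminal HA epitope and a C-terminal FLAG epitope. The short annotated spans are consistent with single tag copies, which permit detection and immunoprecipitation from either end.

T117A replaces a phosphorylatable threonine with alanine. Given the associated work on PKC phosphorylation of TRAF2, IKKα/β recruitment and K63-linked polyubiquitination, the construct most likely serves as a non-phosphorylatable mutant. It would be stably or transiently expressed for comparison with wild-type TRAF2 in NF-κB signalling studies.
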