Addgene plasmid #20230: hTRAF2T117ApLPCX-HA-Flag/P875
Depositing lab: Martin Dorf. Depositing organization: Harvard Medical School. Publication: PKC phosphorylation of TRAF2 mediates IKKalpha/beta recruitment and K63-linked polyubiquitination. Li S, Wang L, Dorf ME. Mol Cell. 2009 Jan 16. 33(1):30-42. 10.1016/j.molcel.2008.11.023 PubMed 19150425.
Backbone
  Vector backbone: pLPCX
  Backbone size w/o insert (bp): 6203
  Vector type: Mammalian Expression, Retroviral
  Selectable markers: Puromycin
Growth in bacteria
  Bacterial resistance: Ampicillin, 100 μg/mL
  Growth temperature: 37°C
  Growth strain: DH5alpha
  Copy number: Low Copy
Gene/Insert
  Gene/Insert name: TNF receptor-associated factor 2 (alt names: TRAF2; TRAP; TRAP3)
  Species: H. sapiens (human)
  Insert size (bp): 1567
  Mutation: T117A (a349g in TRAF2 CDS)
  GenBank ID: NM_021138
  Entrez Gene: TRAF2 (a.k.a. MGC:45012, RNF117, TRAP, TRAP3)
  Tag / fusion protein: HA (N terminal on insert); FLAG (C terminal on insert)
  Cloning method: Restriction Enzyme; 5′ cloning site XhoI (destroyed during cloning); 3′ cloning site ClaI (not destroyed)
  Sequencing primers: 5′ pLNCX5' or CMV primer; 3′ pLNCX3'
Resource information
  A portion of this plasmid was derived from a plasmid made by: ATTC
Terms and licenses: Academic/Nonprofit Terms; Industry Terms: Not Available to Industry
How to cite: hTRAF2T117ApLPCX-HA-Flag/P875 was a gift from Martin Dorf (Addgene plasmid # 20230 ; http://n2t.net/addgene:20230 ; RRID:Addgene_20230)
