>Addgene plasmid #20230 | hTRAF2T117ApLPCX-HA-Flag/P875 | addgene partial sequence | sequence record 26066 | 20230 with pGEX-3
AACGCGCGAGGCAGCCAGCTTACCTCCCGGTGGTGGGTCGGTGGTCCCTGGGCAGGGGTCTCCCGATCCC
GGACGAGCCCCCAAATGAAAGACCCCCGCTGACGGGTAGTCAATCACTCAGAGGAGACCCTCCCAAGGAA
CAGCGAGACCACAAGTCGGATGCAACTGCAAGAGGGTTTATTGGATACACGGGTACCCGGGCGACTCAGT
CAATCGGAGGACTGGCGCCCCGAGTGAGGGGTTGTGGGCTCTTTTATTGAGCTCGGGGAGCAGAAGCGCG
CGAACAGAAGCGAGAAGCGAACTGATTGGTTAGTTCAAATAAGGCACAGGGTCATTTCAGGTCCTTGGGG
CACCCTGGAAACATCTGATGGTTCTCTAGAAACTGCTGAGGGCTGGACCGCATCTGGGGACCATCTGTTC
TTGGCCCTGAGCCGGGGCAGGAACTGCTTACCACAGATATCCTGTTTGGCCCATATTCAGCTGTTCCATC
TGTTCTTGGCCCTGAGCCGGGGCAGGAACTGCTTACCACAGATATCCTGTTTGGCCCACATTCAGCTGTT
CCATCTGTTCCTGACCTTGATCTGAACTTCTCTATTCTCAGTTATGTATTTTTCCATGCCTTGCAAAATG
GCGTTACTTAAGCTAGCTTGCCAAACCTACAGGTGGGGTCTTTCATTCCCCCCTTTTTCTGGAGACTAAA
TAAAATCTTTTATTTTATCGATCTACTTATCGTCGTCATCTTTGTAATC
