>Addgene plasmid #20230 | hTRAF2T117ApLPCX-HA-Flag/P875 | addgene partial sequence | sequence record 26067 | 20230 with CMV-F
GTCAGATCCGCTAGCGCTACCGGACTCAGATCTCGACGCCACCATGTACCCATACGATGTTCCAGATTAC
GCTCTTGCTGCAGCTAGCGTGACCCCCCCTGGCTCCCTGGAGTTGCTACAGCCCGGCTTCTCCAAGACCC
TCCTGGGGACCAAGCTGGAAGCCAAGTACCTGTGCTCCGCCTGCAGAAACGTCCTCCGCAGGCCCTTCCA
GGCGCAGTGTGGCCACCGGTACTGCTCCTTCTGCCTGGCCAGCATCCTCAGCTCTGGGCCTCAGAACTGT
GCTGCCTGTGTTCACGAGGGCATATATGAAGAAGGCATTTCTATTTTAGAAAGCAGTTCGGCCTTCCCAG
ATAATGCTGCCCGCAGGGAGGTGGAGAGCCTGCCGGCCGTCTGTCCCAGTGATGGATGCACCTGGAAGGG
GGCCCTGAAAGAATACGAGAGCTGCCACGAAGGCCGCTGCCCGCTCATGCTGACCGAATGTCCCGCGTGC
AAAGGCCTGGTCCGCCTTGGTGAAAAGGAGCGCCACCTGGAGCACGAGTGCCCGGAGAGAAGCCTGAGCT
GCCGGCATTGCCGGGCACCCTGCTGCGGAGCAGACGTGAAGGCGCACCACGAGGTCTGCCCCAAGTTCCC
CTTAACTTGTGACGGCTGCGGCAAGAAGAAGATCCCCCGGGAGAAGTTTCAGGACCACGTCAAGACTTGT
GGCAAGTGTCGAGTCCCTTGCAGATTCCACGCCATCGGCTGCCTCGAGACGGTAGAGGGTGAGAAACAGC
AGGAGCACGAGGTGCAGTGGCTGCGGGAGCACCTGGCCATGCTACTGAGCTCGGTGCTGGGAG
